Addgene plasmid #204307: pJAT18
Purpose: For generating targeting inversions. N-terminal split GFP, expressed in flight muscles.
Depositing lab: David Stern. Publication: The Janelia Atalanta plasmids provide a simple and efficient CRISPR/Cas9-mediated homology directed repair platform for Drosophila. Stern D, Kim E, Behrman E. bioRxiv 2023.06.17.545412 10.1101/2023.06.17.545412.
Backbone
  Vector backbone: Janelia Atalanta cloning plasmid
  Vector type: CRISPR
  Selectable markers: ccdB, SacB
Growth in bacteria
  Bacterial resistance: Spectinomycin, 50 μg/mL
  Growth temperature: 37°C
  Growth strain: ccdB Survival
  Growth instructions: Spectinomycin is in the backbone. Chlor and Amp are in the Gateway cloning arms. The plasmids can be maintained on any single of these antibiotics. Depositor typically grows them in Amp or Spec.
  Copy number: High Copy
Gene/Insert
  Gene/Insert name: MHC-GFPn (alt name: pJAT18{dU6-3-attR3-Amp-ccdB-attR4-MHC-GFPn-attR5-Chlor-SacB-attR6})
  Species: Synthetic
  Promoter: MHC
  Cloning method: Unknown
Terms and licenses: Academic/Nonprofit Terms; Industry Terms: Not Available to Industry
Depositor comments: Please visit https://www.biorxiv.org/content/10.1101/2023.06.17.545412v1 for bioRxiv preprint.
How to cite: pJAT18 was a gift from David Stern (Addgene plasmid # 204307 ; http://n2t.net/addgene:204307 ; RRID:Addgene_204307)
