[The description below was written by a language model from this plasmid's Addgene catalogue record and pLannotate feature annotations shown in this document.]
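Description:
pJAT18 is a member of the Janelia Atalanta series, a set of Gateway-compatible cloning plasmids built for CRISPR/Cas9-mediated homology-directed repair in Drosophila. It is a 9.6 kb, high-copy plasmid with a ColE1/pUC-type origin and a spectinomycin/streptomycin resistance gene (aadA) in the backbone. Because it carries the ccdB toxin, it has to be propagated in a ccdB-tolerant E. coli strain.

The working part of the plasmid is laid out as dU6-3–attR3–Amp–ccdB–attR4–MHC-GFPn–attR5–Chlor–SacB–attR6. There are two Gateway destination cassettes, each pairing a positive marker with a counter-selectable one: ampicillin resistance with ccdB between attR3 and attR4, and chloramphenicol resistance with the sucrose-sensitivity gene sacB between attR5 and attR6. The automated annotation labels the attR4 position as an attR2 fragment plus attB4, but the site order matches the depositor's map. LR recombination should replace these cassettes with user-supplied sequences, presumably the homology arms, although the record calls them only "Gateway cloning arms". The Drosophila U6-3 RNA polymerase III promoter lies immediately upstream of attR3, positioned to drive guide RNA expression from sequence introduced at that site.

Between the two cassettes is the fixed payload, an N-terminal fragment of split GFP (annotated as a superfolder GFP fragment). It is expressed from an MHC promoter, with an hsp70 promoter fragment just upstream of the coding sequence and an SV40 polyadenylation signal after it. The marker is stated to be expressed in flight muscles. The stated purpose is generating targeted inversions. The split-GFP design implies that fluorescence depends on a complementary GFP fragment supplied from a companion construct, though the record does not describe that partner or the scheme.
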