Features (pLannotate 1.2.2; 30 found; start..end, strand, type, name):
    521..604     +  CDS            large T antigen (fragment): large T antigen from SV40 (simian virus 40)
    627..748     +  polyA_signal   SV40 poly(A) signal: SV40 polyadenylation signal
    780..903     +  protein_bind   attR5: mutant version of attR; recombination site for the Gateway® LR reaction LR Clonase™
    926..956     +  promoter       lac UV5 promoter: E. coli lac promoter with an "up" mutation
    980..1009    +  promoter       cat promoter (fragment): promoter of the E. coli cat gene encoding chloramphenicol acetyltransferase
   1010..1666    +  CDS            cat: CAT_ECOLX - Experimental evidence at protein level: Swiss-Prot protein existence level 1. This enzyme is an effector of chloramphenicol resistance in bacteria. From Escherichia coli. This protein is used as a marker in many commonly used cloning vectors, such as pACYC184.
   1678..2123    +  promoter       sacB promoter: sacR; sacB promoter and control region
   2124..3545    +  CDS            SacB: secreted levansucrase that renders bacterial growth sensitive to sucrose; Bacillus subtilis sacB; negative selection marker
   3584..3707    -  protein_bind   attR6: mutant version of attR; recombination site for the Gateway® LR reaction LR Clonase™
   3800..3818    -  promoter       T7 promoter: promoter for bacteriophage T7 RNA polymerase
   4009..4032    +  promoter       Pc promoter (fragment): intI1 (promoter lies within the coding sequence); class 1 integron promoter
   4208..4264    +  CDS            GmR (fragment): gentamycin acetyltransferase; aacC1; confers resistance to gentamycin
   4275..5062    +  CDS            SmR (fragment): aminoglycoside adenylyltransferase (Murphy, 1985); aadA; confers resistance to spectinomycin and streptomycin
   5308..5896    +  rep_origin     ori: high-copy-number ColE1/pMB1/pBR322/pUC origin of replication
   6099..6117    +  promoter       SP6 promoter: promoter for bacteriophage SP6 RNA polymerase
   6194..6614    +  promoter       dU6-3 promoter: RNA polymerase III promoter for Drosophila U6-3 snRNA (Port et al., 2014)
   6621..6744    +  protein_bind   attR3: mutant version of attR; recombination site for the Gateway® LR reaction LR Clonase™
   6767..6797    +  promoter       lac UV5 promoter: E. coli lac promoter with an "up" mutation
   6821..6838    +  promoter       cat promoter (fragment): promoter of the E. coli cat gene encoding chloramphenicol acetyltransferase
   6840..6944    +  promoter       AmpR promoter: bla
   6945..7805    +  CDS            AmpR: β-lactamase; bla; confers resistance to ampicillin, carbenicillin, and related antibiotics
   7806..7888    +  intron         PDK intron (fragment): pdk; modified pyruvate orthophosphate dikinase intron from Flaveria trinervia 3.0
   7977..8135    +  CDS            ccdA (fragment): CCDA_ECO57 - Also known as H, letA. Experimental evidence at protein level: Swiss-Prot protein existence level 1. Antitoxin component of a type II toxin-antitoxin (TA) system which inhibits the post-segregational killing (PSK) of plasmid-free cells, also referred to as a plasmid addiction system. Binds to and blocks the activity of CcdB; will also remove bound CcdB protein from the CcdB-GyrA complex by forming a CcdA-CcdB complex, a process termed rejuvenation. Functions as a transcriptional corepressor for the ccdAB operon, repression also requires CcdB (By similarity). From Escherichia coli
   8140..8442    +  CDS            ccdB: CCDB_ECOLI - Also known as G, letB, letD. Experimental evidence at protein level: Swiss-Prot protein existence level 1. Toxic component of a type II toxin-antitoxin (TA) system, functioning in plasmid maintainence. Responsible for the post- segregational killing (PSK) of plasmid-free cells, also referred to as a plasmid addiction system. Half-life of over 2 hours. Cell killing by CcdB is accompanied by filamentation, defects in chromosome and plasmid segregation, defects in cell division, formation of anucleate cells, decreased DNA synthesis and plasmid loss. Interferes with the activity of DN
   8483..8592    -  protein_bind   attR2 (fragment): mutant version of attR; recombination site for the Gateway® LR reaction LR Clonase™
   8586..8606    -  protein_bind   attB4: mutant version of attB; core recombination site for the Gateway® BP reaction BP Clonase™
   8779..8796    +  promoter       RPR1 promoter (fragment): RPR1; promoter for the S. cerevisiae RNase P RNA gene
   9319..9441    +  promoter       hsp70 promoter (fragment): Drosophila melanogaster hsp70Bb promoter
   9455..9488    +  misc_feature   MCS (fragment): multiple cloning site
   9495..516     +  CDS            Superfolder GFP (fragment) (across the origin): Superfolder GFP is a basic (constitutively fluorescent) green fluorescent protein published in 2005, derived from Aequorea victoria. It is reported to be a very rapidly-maturing weak dimer.
>Addgene plasmid #204307 | pJAT18 | addgene full sequence | sequence record 405848 | Addgene NGS Result
ACCCTGAAGTTCATCTGCACCACCGGCAAGCTGCCCGTGCCCTGGCCCACCCTGGTGACCACCCTGACCT
ACGGCGTGCAGTGCTTCAGCCGCTACTCCGATCACATGAAGCGCCACGATTTCTTCAAGAGCGCCATGCC
CGAGGGCTACGTGCAGGAGCGCACCATCAGCTTCAAGGATGATGGCAAGTACAAGACCCGCGCCGTGGTG
AAGTTCGAGGGCGATACCCTGGTGAACCGCATCGAGCTGAAGGGCACCGATTTCAAGGAGGATGGCAACA
TCCTGGGCCACAAGCTGGAGTACAACTTCAACAGCCACAACGTGTACATCACCGCCGATAAGCAGAAGAA
CGGCATCAAGGCCAACTTCACCGTGCGCCACAACGTGGAGGATGGCAGCGTGCAGCTGGCCGATCACTAC
CAGCAGAACACCCCCATCGGCGATGGCCCCGTGCTGCTGCCCGATAACCACTACCTGAGCACCCAGACCG
TGCTGAGCAAGGATCCCAACGAGAAGTAAAGATCATAATCAGCCATACCACATTTGTAGAGGTTTTACTT
GCTTTAAAAAACCTCCCACACCTCCCCCTGAACCTGAAACATAAAATGAATGCAATTGTTGTTGTTAACT
TGTTTATTGCAGCTTATAATGGTTACAAATAAAGCAATAGCATCACAAATTTCACAAATAAAGCATTTTT
TTCACTGCATTCTAGTTGTGGTTTGTCCAAACTCATCAATGTATCTTAAAGCTTATCGATACGCCCATGG
TCTCACCATCAACTTTGTATACAAAAGTTGAACGAGAAACGTAAAATGATATAAATATCAATATATTAAA
TTAGATTTTGCATAAAAAACAGACTACATAATACTGTAAAACACAACATATCCAGTCACTATGGGCCGCA
TTAGGCACCCCAGGCTTTACACTTTATGCTTCCGGCTCGTATAATGTGTGGATTTTGAGTTAGGATCCGT
CGAGATTTTCAGGAGCTAAGGAAGCTAAAATGGAGAAAAAAATCACTGGATATACCACCGTTGATATATC
CCAATGGCATCGTAAAGAACATTTTGAGGCATTTCAGTCAGTTGCTCAATGTACCTATAACCAGACCGTT
CAGCTGGATATTACGGCCTTTTTAAAGACCGTAAAGAAAAATAAGCACAAGTTTTATCCGGCCTTTATTC
ACATTCTTGCCCGCCTGATGAATGCTCATCCGGAATTCCGTATGGCAATGAAAGACGGTGAGCTGGTGAT
ATGGGATAGTGTTCACCCTTGTTACACCGTTTTCCATGAGCAAACTGAAACGTTTTCATCGCTCTGGAGT
GAATACCACGACGATTTCCGGCAGTTTCTACACATATATTCGCAAGATGTGGCGTGTTACGGTGAAAACC
TGGCCTATTTCCCTAAAGGGTTTATTGAGAATATGTTTTTCGTGTCAGCCAATCCCTGGGTGAGTTTCAC
CAGTTTTGATTTAAACGTGGCCAATATGGACAACTTCTTCGCCCCCGTTTTCACCATGGGCAAATATTAT
ACGCAAGGCGACAAGGTGCTGATGCCGCTGGCGATTCAGGTTCATCATGCCGTTTGTGATGGCTTCCATG
TCGGCAGAATGCTTAATGAATTACAACAGTACTGCGATGAGTGGCAGGGCGGGGCGTAAACGCGTGGCAC
ATATACCTGCCGTTCACTATTATTTAGTGAAATGAGATATTATGATATTTTCTGAATTGTGATTAAAAAG
GCAACTTTATGCCCATGCAACAGAAACTATAAAAAATACAGAGAATGAAAAGAAACAGATAGATTTTTTA
GTTCTTTAGGCCCGTAGTCTGCAAATCCTTTTATGATTTTCTATCAAACAAAAGAGGAAAATAGACCAGT
TGCAATCCAAACGAGAGTCTAATAGAATGAGGTCGAAAAGTAAATCGCGCGGGTTTGTTACTGATAAAGC
AGGCAAGACCTAAAATGTGTAAAGGGCAAAGTGTATACTTTGGCGTCACCCCTTACATATTTTAGGTCTT
TTTTTATTGTGCGTAACTAACTTGCCATCTTCAAACAGGAGGGCTGGAAGAAGCAGACCGCTAACACAGT
ACATAAAAAAGGAGACATGAACGATGAACATCAAAAAGTTTGCAAAACAAGCAACAGTATTAACCTTTAC
TACCGCACTGCTGGCAGGAGGCGCAACTCAAGCGTTTGCGAAAGAAACGAACCAAAAGCCATATAAGGAA
ACATACGGCATTTCCCATATTACACGCCATGATATGCTGCAAATCCCTGAACAGCAAAAAAATGAAAAAT
ATCAAGTTCCTGAATTCGATTCGTCCACAATTAAAAATATCTCTTCTGCAAAAGGCCTGGACGTTTGGGA
CAGCTGGCCATTACAAAACGCTGACGGCACTGTCGCAAACTATCACGGCTACCACATCGTCTTTGCATTA
GCCGGAGATCCTAAAAATGCGGATGACACATCGATTTACATGTTCTATCAAAAAGTCGGCGAAACTTCTA
TTGACAGCTGGAAAAACGCTGGCCGCGTCTTTAAAGACAGCGACAAATTCGATGCAAATGATTCTATCCT
AAAAGACCAAACACAAGAATGGTCAGGTTCAGCCACATTTACATCTGACGGAAAAATCCGTTTATTCTAC
ACTGATTTCTCCGGTAAACATTACGGCAAACAAACACTGACAACTGCACAAGTTAACGTATCAGCATCAG
ACAGCTCTTTGAACATCAACGGTGTAGAGGATTATAAATCAATCTTTGACGGTGACGGAAAAACGTATCA
AAATGTACAGCAGTTCATCGATGAAGGCAACTACAGCTCAGGCGACAACCATACGCTGAGAGATCCTCAC
TACGTAGAAGATAAAGGCCACAAATACTTAGTATTTGAAGCAAACACTGGAACTGAAGATGGCTACCAAG
GCGAAGAATCTTTATTTAACAAAGCATACTATGGCAAAAGCACATCATTCTTCCGTCAAGAAAGTCAAAA
ACTTCTGCAAAGCGATAAAAAACGCACGGCTGAGTTAGCAAACGGCGCTCTCGGTATGATTGAGCTAAAC
GATGATTACACACTGAAAAAAGTGATGAAACCGCTGATTGCATCTAACACAGTAACAGATGAAATTGAAC
GCGCGAACGTCTTTAAAATGAACGGCAAATGGTACCTGTTCACTGACTCCCGCGGATCAAAAATGACGAT
TGACGGCATTACGTCTAACGATATTTACATGCTTGGTTATGTTTCTAATTCTTTAACTGGCCCATACAAG
CCGCTGAACAAAACTGGCCTTGTGTTAAAAATGGATCTTGATCCTAACGATGTAACCTTTACTTACTCAC
ACTTCGCTGTACCTCAAGCGAAAGGAAACAATGTCGTGATTACAAGCTATATGACAAACAGAGGATTCTA
CGCAGACAAACAATCAACGTTTGCGCCAAGCTTCCTGCTGAACATCAAAGGCAAGAAAACATCTGTTGTC
AAAGACAGCATCCTTGAACAAGGACAATTAACAGTTAACAAATAAATGTCAGGCTCCCTTATACACAGCC
AGTCTGCACGTCGCATAGTGACTGGATATGTTGTGTTTTACAGTATTATGTAGTCTGTTTTTTATGCAAA
ATCTAATTTAATATATTGATATTTATATCATTTTACGTTTCTCGTTCAACTTTTTAATACAAAGTTGCCT
CCGGAACATAATGGTGCATCTAGATGCCCATTCCTGTAGACTTCTTAATTAAGACGTCAGAATTCTCGAG
GCGGCCGCATGTGAGTCTCCCTATAGTGAGTCGTATTAATTTCGCGGGCGCGTCAGCGGGAGAGCCGTTG
TAAGGCGGCAGACTTTGCTCATGTTACCGATGCTATTCGGAAGAACGGCAACTAAGCTGCCGGGTTTGAA
ACACGGATGATCTCGCGGAGGGTAGCATGTTGATTGTAACGATGACAGAGCGTTGCTGCCTGTGATCAAT
TCGGGCACGAACCCAGTGGACATAAGCCTGTTCGGTTCGTAAGCTGTAATGCAAGTAGCGTATGCGCTCA
CGCAACTGGTCCAGAACCTTGACCGAACGCAGCGGTGGTAACGGCGCAGTGGCGGTTTTCATGGCTTGTT
ATGACTGTTTTTTTGGGGTACAGTCTATGCCTCGGGCATCCAAGCAGCAAGCGCGTTACGCCGTGGGTCG
ATGTTTGATGTTATGGAGCAGCAACGATGTTACGCAGCAGGGCAGTCGCCCTAAAACAAAGTTAAACATC
ATGGGGGAAGCGGTGATCGCCGAAGTATCGACTCAACTATCAGAGGTAGTTGGCGTCATCGAGCGCCATC
TCGAACCGACGTTGCTGGCCGTACATTTGTACGGCTCCGCAGTGGATGGCGGCCTGAAGCCACACAGTGA
TATTGATTTGCTGGTTACGGTGACCGTAAGGCTTGATGAAACAACGCGGCGAGCTTTGATCAACGACCTT
TTGGAAACTTCGGCTTCCCCTGGAGAGAGCGAGATTCTCCGCGCTGTAGAAGTCACCATTGTTGTGCACG
ACGACATCATTCCGTGGCGTTATCCAGCTAAGCGCGAACTGCAATTTGGAGAATGGCAGCGCAATGACAT
TCTTGCAGGTATCTTCGAGCCAGCCACGATCGACATTGATCTGGCTATCTTGCTGACAAAAGCAAGAGAA
CATAGCGTTGCCTTGGTAGGTCCAGCGGCGGAGGAACTCTTTGATCCGGTTCCTGAACAGGATCTATTTG
AGGCGCTAAATGAAACCTTAACGCTATGGAACTCGCCGCCCGACTGGGCTGGCGATGAGCGAAATGTAGT
GCTTACGTTGTCCCGCATTTGGTACAGCGCAGTAACCGGCAAAATCGCGCCGAAGGATGTCGCTGCCGAC
TGGGCAATGGAGCGCCTGCCGGCCCAGTATCAGCCCGTCATACTTGAAGCTAGACAGGCTTATCTTGGAC
AAGAAGAAGATCGCTTGGCCTCGCGCGCAGATCAGTTGGAAGAATTTGTCCACTACGTGAAAGGCGAGAT
CACCAAGGTAGTCGGCAAATAATGTCTAGCTAGAAATTCGTTCAAGCCGACGCCGCTTCGCGGCGCGGCT
TAACTCAAGCGTTAGATGCACTAAGCACATAATTGCTCACAGCCAAACTATCAGGTCAAGTCTGCTTTTA
TTATTTTTAAGCGTGCATAATAAGCCCTACACAAATTGGGAGATATATCATGCATGACCAAAATCCCTTA
ACGTGAGTTTTCGTTCCACTGAGCGTCAGACCCCGTAGAAAAGATCAAAGGATCTTCTTGAGATCCTTTT
TTTCTGCGCGTAATCTGCTGCTTGCAAACAAAAAAACCACCGCTACCAGCGGTGGTTTGTTTGCCGGATC
AAGAGCTACCAACTCTTTTTCCGAAGGTAACTGGCTTCAGCAGAGCGCAGATACCAAATACTGTCCTTCT
AGTGTAGCCGTAGTTAGGCCACCACTTCAAGAACTCTGTAGCACCGCCTACATACCTCGCTCTGCTAATC
CTGTTACCAGTGGCTGCTGCCAGTGGCGATAAGTCGTGTCTTACCGGGTTGGACTCAAGACGATAGTTAC
CGGATAAGGCGCAGCGGTCGGGCTGAACGGGGGGTTCGTGCACACAGCCCAGCTTGGAGCGAACGACCTA
CACCGAACTGAGATACCTACAGCGTGAGCTATGAGAAAGCGCCACGCTTCCCGAAGGGAGAAAGGCGGAC
AGGTATCCGGTAAGCGGCAGGGTCGGAACAGGAGAGCGCACGAGGGAGCTTCCAGGGGGAAACGCCTGGT
ATCTTTATAGTCCTGTCGGGTTTCGCCACCTCTGACTTGAGCGTCGATTTTTGTGATGCTCGTCAGGGGG
GCGGAGCCTATGGAAAAACGCCAGCAACGCGGCCTTTTTACGGTTCCTGGCCTTTTGCTGGCCTTTTGCT
CACATGTTCTTTCCTGCGTTATCCCCTGATTCTGTGGATAACCGTATTACCGCCTTTGAGTGAGCTGATA
CCGCTCGCCGCAGCCGAACGACCGAGCGCAGCGAGTCAGTGAGCGAGGAAATCGTCACCTGCAGGAAGGT
TTAAACGCATTTAGGTGACACTATAGAAGTGTGTATCGCTCGAGGGATCCGAATTCGAAGTCTTGGTACG
GAGGGGATCCGATCGACAAGCCGAACATATGGGTTTTTTGCTCACCTGTGATTGCTCCTACTCAAATACA
AAAACATCAAATTTTCTGTCAATAAAGCATATTTATTTATATTTATTTTACAGGAAAGAATTCCTTTTAA
AGTGTATTTTAACCTATAATGAAAAACGATTAAAAAAAATACATAAAATAATTCGAAAATTTTTGAATAG
CCCAGGTTGATAAAAATTCATTTCATACGTTTTATAACTTATGCCCCTAAGTATTTTTTGACCATAGTGT
TTCAATTCTACATTAATTTTACAGAGTAGAATGAAACGCCACCTACTCAGCCAAGAGGCGAAAAGGTTAG
CTCGCCAAGCAGAGAGGGCGCCAGTGCTCACTACTTTTTATAATTCTCAACTTCTTTTTCCAGACTCAGT
TCGTATATATAGACCTATTTTCAATTTAACGTCGGGGCCTCAACTTTGTATAATAAAGTTGAACGAGAAA
CGTAAAATGATATAAATATCAATATATTAAATTAGATTTTGCATAAAAAACAGACTACATAATACTGTAA
AACACAACATATCCAGTCACTATGGGCCGCATTAGGCACCCCAGGCTTTACACTTTATGCTTCCGGCTCG
TATAATGTGTGGATTTTGAGTTAGGATCCGTCGAGATTTTCAGGAGCTACGCGGAACCCCTATTTGTTTA
TTTTTCTAAATACATTCAAATATGTATCCGCTCATGAGACAATAACCCTGATAAATGCTTCAATAATATT
GAAAAAGGAAGAGTATGAGTATTCAACATTTCCGTGTCGCCCTTATTCCCTTTTTTGCGGCATTTTGCCT
TCCTGTTTTTGCTCACCCAGAAACGCTGGTGAAAGTAAAAGATGCTGAAGATCAGTTGGGTGCACGAGTG
GGTTACATCGAACTGGATCTCAACAGCGGTAAGATCCTTGAGAGTTTTCGCCCCGAAGAACGTTTTCCAA
TGATGAGCACTTTTAAAGTTCTGCTATGTGGCGCGGTATTATCCCGTATTGACGCCGGGCAAGAGCAACT
CGGTCGCCGCATACACTATTCTCAGAATGACTTGGTTGAGTACTCACCAGTCACAGAAAAGCATCTTACG
GATGGCATGACAGTAAGAGAATTATGCAGTGCTGCCATAACCATGAGTGATAACACTGCGGCCAACTTAC
TTCTGACAACGATCGGAGGACCGAAGGAGCTAACCGCTTTTTTGCACAACATGGGGGATCATGTAACTCG
CCTTGATCGTTGGGAACCGGAGCTGAATGAAGCCATACCAAACGACGAGCGTGACACCACGATGCCTGTA
GCAATGGCAACAACGTTGCGCAAACTATTAACTGGCGAACTACTTACTCTAGCTTCCCGGCAACAATTAA
TAGACTGGATGGAGGCGGATAAAGTTGCAGGACCACTTCTGCGCTCGGCCCTTCCGGCTGGCTGGTTTAT
TGCTGATAAATCTGGAGCCGGTGAGCGTGGGTCCCGCGGTATCATTGCAGCACTGGGGCCAGATGGTAAG
CCCTCCCGTATCGTAGTTATCTACACGACGGGGAGTCAGGCAACTATGGATGAACGAAATAGACAGATCG
CTGAGATAGGTGCCTCACTGATTAAGCATTGGTAATGGATCCGGCTTACTAAAAGCCAGATAACAGTATG
CGTATTTGCGCGCTGATTTTTGCGGTATAAGAATATATACTGATATGTATCCGAAGTATGTCAAAAAGAG
GTATGCTATGAAGCAGCGTATTACAGTGACAGTTGACAGCGACAGCTATCAGTTGCTCAAGGCATATATG
ATGTCAATATCTCCGGTCTGGTAAGCACAACCATGCAGAATGAAGCCCGTCGTCTGCGTGCCGAACGCTG
GAAAGCGGAAAATCAGGAAGGGATGGCTGAGGTCGCCCGGTTTATTGAAATGAACGGCTCTTTTGCTGAC
GAGAACAGGGGCTGGTGAAATGCAGTTTAAGGTTTACACCTATAAAAGAGAGAGCCGTTATCGTCTGTTT
GTGGATGTACAGAGTGATATTATCGATACACCGGGCCGTCGCATGGTTATTCCACTTGCGTCTGCGCGCT
TGCTCTCAGATAAAGTCTCCCGTGAACTTTACCCGGTGGTGCATATCGGGGATGAAAGCTGGCGCATGAT
GACCACCGATATGGCCAGTGTGCCGGTTTCCGTTATCGGGGAAGAAGTGGCTGATCTCAGCCACCGCGAA
AATGACATCAAAAACGCCATTAACCTGATGTTCTGGGGAATATAATGTCAGGCTCCCTTATACACAGCCA
GTCTGCACGTCGCATAGTGACTGGATATGTTGTGTTTTACAGTATTATGTAGTCTGTTTTTTATGCAAAA
TCTAATTTAATATATTGATATTTATATCATTTTACGTTTCTCGTTCAACTTTTCTATACAAAGTTGTCCA
GCTGGAGCGAGACCGGAGATACTCGAATTCGTTGTCGGCTCATATACATGGGCGAAATAATTTCGAATAT
GTTTTAAAAATAACCAAAGACATTAGAAAGAGATCGCCAATACTTATACATTATGTCTATGTGTGCCATG
TGGTAGCATGAGCCAAAAAGCTTCTCGAAATTACGAATTACATATAGACGAATATGTATGTGACTTTAGT
TTCGAAATAATTTCGAGAATTTTAAAAATAACGCATTCGTTAAAAGTTCGCGTCAATTCGAATCGAATTT
TCGATTGTCGATTTAGTGTGGATTGTCGAAAATCGTTCCGCCTTCGAAGTTTACTGAAAGGAATCATTGC
GATCTCGTGAATTGCTTGTATGAGAACACGCCACCATATCGAGATACCTGTTCAAAATATCGAAATCGCG
TTCCAAACGGTAGTAGTTACCAGTTGAGTGAGTTGTGGTGACAGTTTAACCTCTCTACATTTGTAATAAT
AAGCATTGTTTTGGCGTATCAATAGTCTGTAGATTTTTTCACAAAGAAACCTGGAGAAATGTACACAAAT
ATCTAAATGAAAATTGGCGTTACGTAACAAATACCAACGCCCCGAAAATCCGTATATATGCAAAGCATTC
TGATATATATATATATAAGTGGTATACATATACATATTCGTATCGGATCCGTGATCTATATTTAGGAACC
CTCGACCGCCGGAGTATAAATAGAGGCGCTTCGTCTACGGAGCGACAATTCAATTCAAACAAGCAAAGTG
AACACGTCGCTAAGCGAAAGCTAAGCAAATAAACAAGCGCAGCTGAACAAGCTAAACAATCGGGGTACCG
CTAGAGTCGACGGTACCGCGGGCCCGGGATCCACCGGTCGCCACATGAGCAAGGGCGAGGAGCTGTTCAC
CGGCGTGGTGCCCATCCTGGTGGAGCTGGATGGCGATGTGAACGGCCACAAGTTCAGCGTGCGCGGCGAG
GGCGAGGGCGATGCCACCATCGGCAAGCTG
